>Addgene plasmid #140318 | pDEST40-2XHA-Src-Y530F | addgene full sequence | sequence record 292536 | Addgene NGS Result
GACGGATCGGGAGATCTCCCGATCCCCTATGGTGCACTCTCAGTACAATCTGCTCTGATGCCGCATAGTT
AAGCCAGTATCTGCTCCCTGCTTGTGTGTTGGAGGTCGCTGAGTAGTGCGCGAGCAAAATTTAAGCTACA
ACAAGGCAAGGCTTGACCGACAATTGCATGAAGAATCTGCTTAGGGTTAGGCGTTTTGCGCTGCTTCGCG
ATGTACGGGCCAGATATACGCGTTGACATTGATTATTGACTAGTTATTAATAGTAATCAATTACGGGGTC
ATTAGTTCATAGCCCATATATGGAGTTCCGCGTTACATAACTTACGGTAAATGGCCCGCCTGGCTGACCG
CCCAACGACCCCCGCCCATTGACGTCAATAATGACGTATGTTCCCATAGTAACGCCAATAGGGACTTTCC
ATTGACGTCAATGGGTGGAGTATTTACGGTAAACTGCCCACTTGGCAGTACATCAAGTGTATCATATGCC
AAGTACGCCCCCTATTGACGTCAATGACGGTAAATGGCCCGCCTGGCATTATGCCCAGTACATGACCTTA
TGGGACTTTCCTACTTGGCAGTACATCTACGTATTAGTCATCGCTATTACCATGGTGATGCGGTTTTGGC
AGTACATCAATGGGCGTGGATAGCGGTTTGACTCACGGGGATTTCCAAGTCTCCACCCCATTGACGTCAA
TGGGAGTTTGTTTTGGCACCAAAATCAACGGGACTTTCCAAAATGTCGTAACAACTCCGCCCCATTGACG
CAAATGGGCGGTAGGCGTGTACGGTGGGAGGTCTATATAAGCAGAGCTCTCTGGCTAACTAGAGAACCCA
CTGCTTACTGGCTTATCGAAATTAATACGACTCACTATAGGGAGACCCAAGCTGGCTAGTTAAGCTATCA
ACAAGTTTGTACAAAAAAGCAGGCTTCGAAGGAGATAGAACCATGGGTAGCAACAAGAGCAAGCCCAAGG
ATGCCAGCCAGCGGCGCCGCAGCCTGGAGCCCGCCGAGAACGTGCACGGCGCTGGCGGGGGCGCTTTCCC
CGCCTCGCAGACCCCCAGCAAGCCAGCCTCGGCCGACGGCCACCGCGGCCCCAGCGCGGCCTTCGCCCCC
GCGGCCGCCGAGCCCAAGCTGTTCGGAGGCTTCAACTCCTCGGACACCGTCACCTCCCCGCAGAGGGCGG
GCCCGCTGGCCGGTGGAGTGACCACCTTTGTGGCCCTCTATGACTATGAGTCTAGGACGGAGACAGACCT
GTCCTTCAAGAAAGGCGAGCGGCTCCAGATTGTCAACAACACAGAGGGAGACTGGTGGCTGGCCCACTCG
CTCAGCACAGGACAGACAGGCTACATCCCCAGCAACTACGTGGCGCCCTCCGACTCCATCCAGGCTGAGG
AGTGGTATTTTGGCAAGATCACCAGACGGGAGTCAGAGCGGTTACTGCTCAATGCAGAGAACCCGAGAGG
GACCTTCCTCGTGCGAGAAAGTGAGACCACGAAAGGTGCCTACTGCCTCTCAGTGTCTGACTTCGACAAC
GCCAAGGGCCTCAACGTGAAGCACTACAAGATCCGCAAGCTGGACAGCGGCGGCTTCTACATCACCTCCC
GCACCCAGTTCAACAGCCTGCAGCAGCTGGTGGCCTACTACTCCAAACACGCCGATGGCCTGTGCCACCG
CCTCACCACCGTGTGCCCCACGTCCAAGCCGCAGACTCAGGGCCTGGCCAAGGATGCCTGGGAGATCCCT
CGGGAGTCGCTGCGGCTGGAGGTCAAGCTGGGCCAGGGCTGCTTTGGCGAGGTGTGGATGGGGACCTGGA
ACGGTACCACCAGGGTGGCCATCAAAACCCTGAAGCCTGGCACGATGTCTCCAGAGGCCTTCCTGCAGGA
GGCCCAGGTCATGAAGAAGCTGAGGCATGAGAAGCTGGTGCAGTTGTATGCTGTGGTTTCAGAGGAGCCC
ATTTACATCGTCACGGAGTACATGAGCAAGGGGAGTTTGCTGGACTTTCTCAAGGGGGAGACAGGCAAGT
ACCTGCGGCTGCCTCAGCTGGTGGACATGGCTGCTCAGATCGCCTCAGGCATGGCGTACGTGGAGCGGAT
GAACTACGTCCACCGGGACCTTCGTGCAGCCAACATCCTGGTGGGAGAGAACCTGGTGTGCAAAGTGGCC
GACTTTGGGCTGGCTCGGCTCATTGAAGACAATGAGTACACGGCGCGGCAAGGTGCCAAATTCCCCATCA
AGTGGACGGCTCCAGAAGCTGCCCTCTATGGCCGCTTCACCATCAAGTCGGACGTGTGGTCCTTCGGGAT
CCTGCTGACTGAGCTCACCACAAAGGGACGGGTGCCCTACCCTGGGATGGTGAACCGCGAGGTGCTGGAC
CAGGTGGAGCGGGGCTACCGGATGCCCTGCCCGCCGGAGTGTCCCGAGTCCCTGCACGACCTCATGTGCC
AGTGCTGGCGGAAGGAGCCTGAGGAGCGGCCCACCTTCGAGTACCTGCAGGCCTTCCTGGAGGACTACTT
CACGTCCACCGAGCCCCAGTTCCAGCCCGGGGAGAACCTCGACCCAGCTTTCTTGTACAAAGTGGTTGAT
CTAGAGTACCCATACGATGTTCCAGATTACGCTGGATACCCATACGATGTTCCAGATTACGCTTGATCTA
GAGGGCCCGCGGTTCGAAGGTAAGCCTATCCCTAACCCTCTCCTCGGTCTCGATTCTACGCGTACCGGTC
ATCATCACCATCACCATTGAGTTTAAACCCGCTGATCAGCCTCGACTGTGCCTTCTAGTTGCCAGCCATC
TGTTGTTTGCCCCTCCCCCGTGCCTTCCTTGACCCTGGAAGGTGCCACTCCCACTGTCCTTTCCTAATAA
AATGAGGAAATTGCATCGCATTGTCTGAGTAGGTGTCATTCTATTCTGGGGGGTGGGGTGGGGCAGGACA
GCAAGGGGGAGGATTGGGAAGACAATAGCAGGCATGCTGGGGATGCGGTGGGCTCTATGGCTTCTGAGGC
GGAAAGAACCAGCTGGGGCTCTAGGGGGTATCCCC
[124 nt withheld, positions 3046-3169]
C
[91 nt withheld, positions 3171-3261]
A
[49 nt withheld, positions 3263-3311]
CCTTTGACGTTGGAGTCCACGTTCTTT
[37 nt withheld, positions 3339-3375]
ACCCTATCTCGGTCTATTCTTTTGATTTATAAGGGATTTTGCCGATTTCGGCCTATTGGTTAAAAAATGA
GCTGATTTAACAAAAATTTAACGCGAATTAATTCTGTGGAATGTGTGTCAGTTAGGGTGTGGAAAGTCCC
CAGGCTCCCCAGCAGGCAGAAGTATGCAAAGCATGCATCTCAATTAGTCAGCAACCAGGTGTGGAAAGTC
CCCAGGCTCCCCAGCAGGCAGAAGTATGCAAAGCATGCATCTCAATTAGTCAGCAACCATAGTCCCGCCC
CTAACTCCGCCCATCCCGCCCCTAACTCCGCCCAGTTCCGCCCATTCTCCGCCCCATGGCTGACTAATTT
TTTTTATTTATGCAGAGGCCGAGGCCGCCTCTGCCTCTGAGCTATTCCAGAAGTAGTGAGGAGGCTTTTT
TGGAGGCCTAGGCTTTTGCAAAAAGCTCCCGGGAGCTTGTATATCCATTTTCGGATCTGATCAAGAGACA
GGATGAGGATCGTTTCGCATGATTGAACAAGATGGATTGCACGCAGGTTCTCCGGCCGCTTGGGTGGAGA
GGCTATTCGGCTATGACTGGGCACAACAGACAATCGGCTGCTCTGATGCCGCCGTGTTCCGGCTGTCAGC
GCAGGGGCGCCCGGTTCTTTTTGTCAAGACCGACCTGTCCGGTGCCCTGAATGAACTGCAGGACGAGGCA
GCGCGGCTATCGTGGCTGGCCACGACGGGCGTTCCTTGCGCAGCTGTGCTCGACGTTGTCACTGAAGCGG
GAAGGGACTGGCTGCTATTGGGCGAAGTGCCGGGGCAGGATCTCCTGTCATCTCACCTTGCTCCTGCCGA
GAAAGTATCCATCATGGCTGATGCAATGCGGCGGCTGCATACGCTTGATCCGGCTACCTGCCCATTCGAC
CACCAAGCGAAACATCGCATCGAGCGAGCACGTACTCGGATGGAAGCCGGTCTTGTCGATCAGGATGATC
TGGACGAAGAGCATCAGGGGCTCGCGCCAGCCGAACTGTTCGCCAGGCTCAAGGCGCGCATGCCCGACGG
CGAGGATCTCGTCGTGACCCATGGCGATGCCTGCTTGCCGAATATCATGGTGGAAAATGGCCGCTTTTCT
GGATTCATCGACTGTGGCCGGCTGGGTGTGGCGGACCGCTATCAGGACATAGCGTTGGCTACCCGTGATA
TTGCTGAAGAGCTTGGCGGCGAATGGGCTGACCGCTTCCTCGTGCTTTACGGTATCGCCGCTCCCGATTC
GCAGCGCATCGCCTTCTATCGCCTTCTTGACGAGTTCTTCTGAGCGGGACTCTGGGGTTCGCGAAATGAC
CGACCAAGCGACGCCCAACCTGCCATCACGAGATTTCGATTCCACCGCCGCCTTCTATGAAAGGTTGGGC
TTCGGAATCGTTTTCCGGGACGCCGGCTGGATGATCCTCCAGCGCGGGGATCTCATGCTGGAGTTCTTCG
CCCACCCCAACTTGTTTATTGCAGCTTATAATGGTTACAAATAAAGCAATAGCATCACAAATTTCACAAA
TAAAGCATTTTTTTCACTGCATTCTAGTTGTGGTTTGTCCAAACTCATCAATGTATCTTATCATGTCTGT
ATACCGTCGACCTCTAGCTAGAGCTTGGCGTAATCATGGTCATAGCTGTTTCCTGTGTGAAATTGTTATC
CGCTCACAATTCCACACAACATACGAGCCGGAAGCATAAAGTGTAAAGCCTGGGGTGCCTAATGAGTGAG
CTAACTCACATTAATTGCGTTGCGCTCACTGCCCGCTTTCCAGTCGGGAAACCTGTCGTGCCAGCTGCAT
TAATGAATCGGCCAACGCGCGGGGAGAGGCGGTTTGCGTATTGGGCGCTCTTCCGCTTCCTCGCTCACTG
ACTCGCTGCGCTCGGTCGTTCGGCTGCGGCGAGCGGTATCAGCTCACTCAAAGGCGGTAATACGGTTATC
CACAGAATCAGGGGATAACGCAGGAAAGAACATGTGAGCAAAAGGCCAGCAAAAGGCCAGGAACCGTAAA
AAGGCCGCGTTGCTGGCGTTTTTCCATAGGCTCCGCCCCCCTGACGAGCATCACAAAAATCGACGCTCAA
GTCAGAGGTGGCGAAACCCGACAGGACTATAAAGATACCAGGCGTTTCCCCCTGGAAGCTCCCTCGTGCG
CTCTCCTGTTCCGACCCTGCCGCTTACCGGATACCTGTCCGCCTTTCTCCCTTCGGGAAGCGTGGCGCTT
TCTCATAGCTCACGCTGTAGGTATCTCAGTTCGGTGTAGGTCGTTCGCTCCAAGCTGGGCTGTGTGCACG
AACCCCCCGTTCAGCCCGACCGCTGCGCCTTATCCGGTAACTATCGTCTTGAGTCCAACCCGGTAAGACA
CGACTTATCGCCACTGGCAGCAGCCACTGGTAACAGGATTAGCAGAGCGAGGTATGTAGGCGGTGCTACA
GAGTTCTTGAAGTGGTGGCCTAACTACGGCTACACTAGAAGAACAGTATTTGGTATCTGCGCTCTGCTGA
AGCCAGTTACCTTCGGAAAAAGAGTTGGTAGCTCTTGATCCGGCAAACAAACCACCGCTGGTAGCGGTGG
TTTTTTTGTTTGCAAGCAGCAGATTACGCGCAGAAAAAAAGGATCTCAAGAAGATCCTTTGATCTTTTCT
ACGGGGTCTGACGCTCAGTGGAACGAAAACTCACGTTAAGGGATTTTGGTCATGAGATTATCAAAAAGGA
TCTTCACCTAGATCCTTTTAAATTAAAAATGAAGTTTTAAATCAATCTAAAGTATATATGAGTAAACTTG
GTCTGACAGTTACCAATGCTTAATCAGTGAGGCACCTATCTCAGCGATCTGTCTATTTCGTTCATCCATA
GTTGCCTGACTCCCCGTCGTGTAGATAACTACGATACGGGAGGGCTTACCATCTGGCCCCAGTGCTGCAA
TGATACCGCGAGACCCACGCTCACCGGCTCCAGATTTATCAGCAATAAACCAGCCAGCCGGAAGGGCCGA
GCGCAGAAGTGGTCCTGCAACTTTATCCGCCTCCATCCAGTCTATTAATTGTTGCCGGGAAGCTAGAGTA
AGTAGTTCGCCAGTTAATAGTTTGCGCAACGTTGTTGCCATTGCTACAGGCATCGTGGTGTCACGCTCGT
CGTTTGGTATGGCTTCATTCAGCTCCGGTTCCCAACGATCAAGGCGAGTTACATGATCCCCCATGTTGTG
CAAAAAAGCGGTTAGCTCCTTCGGTCCTCCGATCGTTGTCAGAAGTAAGTTGGCCGCAGTGTTATCACTC
ATGGTTATGGCAGCACTGCATAATTCTCTTACTGTCATGCCATCCGTAAGATGCTTTTCTGTGACTGGTG
AGTACTCAACCAAGTCATTCTGAGAATAGTGTATGCGGCGACCGAGTTGCTCTTGCCCGGCGTCAATACG
GGATAATACCGCGCCACATAGCAGAACTTTAAAAGTGCTCATCATTGGAAAACGTTCTTCGGGGCGAAAA
CTCTCAAGGATCTTACCGCTGTTGAGATCCAGTTCGATGTAACCCACTCGTGCACCCAACTGATCTTCAG
CATCTTTTACTTTCACCAGCGTTTCTGGGTGAGCAAAAACAGGAAGGCAAAATGCCGCAAAAAAGGGAAT
AAGGGCGACACGGAAATGTTGAATACTCATACTCTTCCTTTTTCAATATTATTGAAGCATTTATCAGGGT
TATTGTCTCATGAGCGGATACATATTTGAATGTATTTAGAAAAATAAACAAATAGGGGTTCCGCGCACAT
TTCCCCGAAAAGTGCCACCTGACGTC
Features (pLannotate 1.2.2; 25 found; start..end, strand, type, name):
     28..80      -  misc_feature   bom (fragment): basis of mobility region from pBR322
    235..614     +  enhancer       CMV enhancer: human cytomegalovirus immediate early enhancer
    615..818     +  promoter       CMV promoter: human cytomegalovirus (CMV) immediate early promoter
    814..847     +  LTR            5' LTR (truncated) (fragment): truncated 5' long terminal repeat (LTR) from HIV-1
    863..881     +  promoter       T7 promoter: promoter for bacteriophage T7 RNA polymerase
    911..935     +  protein_bind   attB1: mutant version of attB; recombination site for the Gateway® BP reaction BP Clonase™
    953..2560    +  CDS            SRC: SRC_HUMAN - Also known as SRC1. Experimental evidence at protein level: Swiss-Prot protein existence level 1. Non-receptor protein tyrosine kinase which is activated following engagement of many different classes of cellular receptors including immune response receptors, integrins and other adhesion receptors, receptor protein tyrosine kinases, G protein-coupled receptors as well as cytokine receptors. Participates in signaling pathways that control a diverse spectrum of biological activities including gene transcription, immune response, cell adhesion, cell cycle progression, apoptosis, migra
   2562..2586    -  protein_bind   attB2: mutant version of attB; recombination site for the Gateway® BP reaction BP Clonase™
   2597..2623    +  CDS            3xHA (fragment): three tandem HA epitope tags
   2627..2654    +  CDS            3xHA (fragment): three tandem HA epitope tags
   2679..2720    +  CDS            V5 tag: epitope tag from simian virus 5
   2776..3000    +  polyA_signal   bGH poly(A) signal: bovine growth hormone polyadenylation signal
   3004..3025    +  promoter       SV40 promoter (fragment): SV40 enhancer and early promoter
   3046..3474    +  rep_origin     f1 ori (sequence partly withheld): f1 bacteriophage origin of replication; arrow indicates direction of (+) strand synthesis
   3488..3817    +  promoter       SV40 promoter: SV40 enhancer and early promoter
   3884..4675    +  CDS            neo: KKA2_KLEPN - Also known as kan, nptII. Experimental evidence at protein level: Swiss-Prot protein existence level 1. Resistance to kanamycin, neomycin, paromomycin, ribostamycin, butirosin and gentamicin B. From Klebsiella pneumoniae.
   4701..4859    +  CDS            ble (fragment): BLE_KLEPN - Experimental evidence at protein level: Swiss-Prot protein existence level 1. Binding protein with a strong affinity to the bleomycin family of antibiotics. Binds to CL990; an antimitotic-antibiotic compound. From Klebsiella pneumoniae.
   4854..4975    +  polyA_signal   SV40 poly(A) signal: SV40 polyadenylation signal
   5048..5064    -  protein_bind   lac operator: The lac repressor binds to the lac operator to inhibit transcription in E. coli. This inhibition can be relieved by adding lactose or isopropyl-β-D-thiogalactopyranoside (IPTG). lac repressor encoded by lacI
   5072..5102    -  promoter       lac promoter: promoter for the E. coli lac operon
   5117..5138    -  protein_bind   CAP binding site: CAP binding activates transcription in the presence of cAMP. E. coli catabolite activator protein
   5151..5243    -  CDS            lacI (fragment): lac repressor; lacI; The lac repressor binds to the lac operator to inhibit transcription in E. coli. This inhibition can be relieved by adding lactose or isopropyl-β-D-thiogalactopyranoside (IPTG).
   5426..6014    -  rep_origin     ori: high-copy-number ColE1/pMB1/pBR322/pUC origin of replication
   6185..7045    -  CDS            AmpR: β-lactamase; bla; confers resistance to ampicillin, carbenicillin, and related antibiotics
   7046..7150    -  promoter       AmpR promoter: bla
