[The description below was written by a language model from this plasmid's Addgene catalogue record and pLannotate feature annotations shown in this document.]
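Description:
pDEST40-2XHA-Src-Y530F is a mammalian expression plasmid built on a modified pcDNA-DEST40 Gateway destination backbone, with a sequenced length of about 7.2 kb. It is propagated in E. coli through a high-copy ColE1/pUC-type origin and selected with ampicillin via the β-lactamase gene. An f1 origin is also present. For selection in mammalian cells, an SV40 enhancer/early promoter drives a neomycin phosphotransferase gene followed by an SV40 polyadenylation signal, allowing G418 selection of stable transfectants.

The payload is the 1,608 bp human SRC coding sequence carrying the Y530F substitution, introduced by Gateway recombination and therefore flanked by attB1 and attB2 sites. Transcription is driven by the CMV immediate-early enhancer and promoter and terminated by the bovine growth hormone polyadenylation signal; a T7 promoter sits just upstream of the insert. Downstream of attB2, the backbone supplies two HA epitope copies, which the annotation software detected as two fragments of a 3xHA element, giving the C-terminal 2xHA tag described in the catalogue. A V5 tag sequence inherited from the parental vector is annotated after the HA repeats, but the record does not say whether it is translated as part of the fusion. Tyr530 is the C-terminal regulatory tyrosine of human Src, whose phosphorylation holds the kinase in its autoinhibited conformation, so replacing it with phenylalanine is generally used to produce a constitutively active form. The construct is intended for expressing HA-tagged Src-Y530F in mammalian cells for structure-function studies, and the associated work concerns a dimerization function in the disordered N-terminal region of Src.
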