Addgene plasmid #140318: pDEST40-2XHA-Src-Y530F
Purpose: Expresses HA-tagged human Src-Y530F in mammalian cells for structure-function studies
Depositing lab: Mark Moasser. Publication: A Dimerization Function in the Intrinsically Disordered N-Terminal Region of Src. Spassov DS, Ruiz-Saenz A, Piple A, Moasser MM. Cell Rep. 2018 Oct 9;25(2):449-463.e4. doi: 10.1016/j.celrep.2018.09.035. PubMed 30304684.
Backbone
  Vector backbone: modified pcDNA-pDEST40
  Backbone manufacturer: modified from ThermoFisher 12274015
  Backbone size w/o insert (bp): 7100
  Vector type: Mammalian Expression
  Selectable markers: Neomycin (select with G418)
Growth in bacteria
  Bacterial resistance: Ampicillin, 100 μg/mL
  Growth temperature: 37°C
  Growth strain: DH5alpha
  Copy number: High Copy
Gene/Insert
  Gene/Insert name: Src mutant (alt name: Y530F)
  Species: H. sapiens (human)
  Insert size (bp): 1608
  Mutation: Y530F
  Entrez Gene: SRC (a.k.a. ASV, SRC1, THC6, c-SRC, p60-Src)
  Promoter: CMV
  Tag / fusion protein: 2X HA (C terminal on backbone)
  Cloning method: Gateway Cloning
Terms and licenses: Academic/Nonprofit Terms; Industry Terms: Not Available to Industry
How to cite: pDEST40-2XHA-Src-Y530F was a gift from Mark Moasser (Addgene plasmid # 140318 ; http://n2t.net/addgene:140318 ; RRID:Addgene_140318)
