>Addgene plasmid #140318 | pDEST40-2XHA-Src-Y530F | depositor partial sequence | sequence record 272246 | insert
ATGGGTAGCAACAAGAGCAAGCCCAAGGATGCCAGCCAGCGGCGCCGCAGCCTGGAGCCCGCCGAGAACG
TGCACGGCGCTGGCGGGGGCGCTTTCCCCGCCTCGCAGACCCCCAGCAAGCCAGCCTCGGCCGACGGCCA
CCGCGGCCCCAGCGCGGCCTTCGCCCCCGCGGCCGCCGAGCCCAAGCTGTTCGGAGGCTTCAACTCCTCG
GACACCGTCACCTCCCCGCAGAGGGCGGGCCCGCTGGCCGGTGGAGTGACCACCTTTGTGGCCCTCTATG
ACTATGAGTCTAGGACGGAGACAGACCTGTCCTTCAAGAAAGGCGAGCGGCTCCAGATTGTCAACAACAC
AGAGGGAGACTGGTGGCTGGCCCACTCGCTCAGCACAGGACAGACAGGCTACATCCCCAGCAACTACGTG
GCGCCCTCCGACTCCATCCAGGCTGAGGAGTGGTATTTTGGCAAGATCACCAGACGGGAGTCAGAGCGGT
TACTGCTCAATGCAGAGAACCCGAGAGGGACCTTCCTCGTGCGAGAAAGTGAGACCACGAAAGGTGCCTA
CTGCCTCTCAGTGTCTGACTTCGACAACGCCAAGGGCCTCAACGTGAAGCACTACAAGATCCGCAAGCTG
GACAGCGGCGGCTTCTACATCACCTCCCGCACCCAGTTCAACAGCCTGCAGCAGCTGGTGGCCTACTACT
CCAAACACGCCGATGGCCTGTGCCACCGCCTCACCACCGTGTGCCCCACGTCCAAGCCGCAGACTCAGGG
CCTGGCCAAGGATGCCTGGGAGATCCCTCGGGAGTCGCTGCGGCTGGAGGTCAAGCTGGGCCAGGGCTGC
TTTGGCGAGGTGTGGATGGGGACCTGGAACGGTACCACCAGGGTGGCCATCAAAACCCTGAAGCCTGGCA
CGATGTCTCCAGAGGCCTTCCTGCAGGAGGCCCAGGTCATGAAGAAGCTGAGGCATGAGAAGCTGGTGCA
GTTGTATGCTGTGGTTTCAGAGGAGCCCATTTACATCGTCACGGAGTACATGAGCAAGGGGAGTTTGCTG
GACTTTCTCAAGGGGGAGACAGGCAAGTACCTGCGGCTGCCTCAGCTGGTGGACATGGCTGCTCAGATCG
CCTCAGGCATGGCGTACGTGGAGCGGATGAACTACGTCCACCGGGACCTTCGTGCAGCCAACATCCTGGT
GGGAGAGAACCTGGTGTGCAAAGTGGCCGACTTTGGGCTGGCTCGGCTCATTGAAGACAATGAGTACACG
GCGCGGCAAGGTGCCAAATTCCCCATCAAGTGGACGGCTCCAGAAGCTGCCCTCTATGGCCGCTTCACCA
TCAAGTCGGACGTGTGGTCCTTCGGGATCCTGCTGACTGAGCTCACCACAAAGGGACGGGTGCCCTACCC
TGGGATGGTGAACCGCGAGGTGCTGGACCAGGTGGAGCGGGGCTACCGGATGCCCTGCCCGCCGGAGTGT
CCCGAGTCCCTGCACGACCTCATGTGCCAGTGCTGGCGGAAGGAGCCTGAGGAGCGGCCCACCTTCGAGT
ACCTGCAGGCCTTCCTGGAGGACTACTTCACGTCCACCGAGCCCCAGTTCCAGCCCGGGGAGAACCTC
